>Addgene plasmid #196749 | pGG-PIP11 | addgene full sequence | sequence record 396358 | Addgene NGS Result
GACGAAAGGGCCTCGTGATACGCCTATTTTTATAGGTTAATGTCATGATAATAATGGTTTCTTAGACGTC
AGGTGGCACTTTTCGGGGAAATGTGCGCGGAACCCCTATTTGTTTATTTTTCTAAATACATTCAAATATG
TATCCGCTCATGAGACAATAACCCTGATAAATGCTTCAATAATATTGAAAAAGGAAGAGTATGAGTATTC
AACATTTCCGTGTCGCCCTTATTCCCTTTTTTGCGGCATTTTGCCTTCCTGTTTTTGCTCACCCAGAAAC
GCTGGTGAAAGTAAAAGATGCTGAAGATCAGTTGGGTGCACGAGTGGGTTACATCGAACTGGATCTCAAC
AGCGGTAAGATCCTTGAGAGTTTTCGCCCCGAAGAACGTTTTCCAATGATGAGCACTTTTAAAGTTCTGC
TATGTGGCGCGGTATTATCCCGTATTGACGCCGGGCAAGAGCAACTCGGTCGCCGCATACACTATTCTCA
GAATGACTTGGTTGAGTACTCACCAGTCACAGAAAAGCATCTTACGGATGGCATGACAGTAAGAGAATTA
TGCAGTGCTGCCATAACCATGAGTGATAACACTGCGGCCAACTTACTTCTGACAACGATCGGAGGACCGA
AGGAGCTAACCGCTTTTTTGCACAACATGGGGGATCATGTAACTCGCCTTGATCGTTGGGAACCGGAGCT
GAATGAAGCCATACCAAACGACGAGCGTGACACCACGATGCCTGTAGCAATGGCAACAACGTTGCGCAAA
CTATTAACTGGCGAACTACTTACTCTAGCTTCCCGGCAACAATTAATAGACTGGATGGAGGCGGATAAAG
TTGCAGGACCACTTCTGCGCTCGGCCCTTCCGGCTGGCTGGTTTATTGCTGATAAATCTGGAGCCGGTGA
GCGTGGCTCTCGAGGTATCATTGCAGCACTGGGGCCAGATGGTAAGCCCTCCCGTATCGTAGTTATCTAC
ACGACGGGGAGTCAGGCAACTATGGATGAACGAAATAGACAGATCGCTGAGATAGGTGCCTCACTGATTA
AGCATTGGTAACTGTCAGACCAAGTTTACTCATATATACTTTAGATTGATTTAAAACTTCATTTTTAATT
TAAAAGGATCTAGGTGAAGATCCTTTTTGATAATCTCATGACCAAAATCCCTTAACGTGAGTTTTCGTTC
CACTGAGCGTCAGACCCCGTAGAAAAGATCAAAGGATCTTCTTGAGATCCTTTTTTTCTGCGCGTAATCT
GCTGCTTGCAAACAAAAAAACCACCGCTACCAGCGGTGGTTTGTTTGCCGGATCAAGAGCTACCAACTCT
TTTTCCGAAGGTAACTGGCTTCAGCAGAGCGCAGATACCAAATACTGTTCTTCTAGTGTAGCCGTAGTTA
GGCCACCACTTCAAGAACTCTGTAGCACCGCCTACATACCTCGCTCTGCTAATCCTGTTACCAGTGGCTG
CTGCCAGTGGCGATAAGTCGTGTCTTACCGGGTTGGACTCAAGACGATAGTTACCGGATAAGGCGCAGCG
GTCGGGCTGAACGGGGGGTTCGTGCACACAGCCCAGCTTGGAGCGAACGACCTACACCGAACTGAGATAC
CTACAGCGTGAGCTATGAGAAAGCGCCACGCTTCCCGAAGGGAGAAAGGCGGACAGGTATCCGGTAAGCG
GCAGGGTCGGAACAGGAGAGCGCACGAGGGAGCTTCCAGGGGGAAACGCCTGGTATCTTTATAGTCCTGT
CGGGTTTCGCCACCTCTGACTTGAGCGTCGATTTTTGTGATGCTCGTCAGGGGGGCGGAGCCTATGGAAA
AACGCCAGCAACGCGGCCTTTTTACGGTTCCTGGCCTTTTGCTGGCCTTTTGCTCACATGTTCTTTCCTG
CGTTATCCCCTGATTCTGTGGATAACCGTATTACCGCCTTTGAGTGAGCTGATACCGCTCGCCGCAGCCG
AACGACCGAGCGCAGCGAGTCAGTGAGCGAGGAAGCGGAAGAGCGCCCAATACGCAAACCGCCTCTCCCC
GCGCGTTGGCCGATTCATTAATGCAGCTGGCACGACAGGTTTCCCGACTGGAAAGCGGGCAGTGAGCGCA
ACGCAATTAATGTGAGTTAGCTCACTCATTAGGCACCCCAGGCTTTACACTTTATGCTTCCGGCTCGTAT
GTTGTGTGGAATTGTGAGCGGATAACAATTTCACACGAGCTATTTAGGTGACACTATAGAAGTGAAGCTT
GGTCTCAACCTAGAAAAGTTAAGAGTGGGAACTGGGAAGAGTGTATGTATGTGACTCGTCTCATGCGTGC
CCAAATGCGAAGTAGCAGAAACATGTATGTTTGAAATGTAATTTTTATTATTTAAAATTGGCATAAACAA
AAAAAAATGTGTTGTCTGAAAGAGAATTAATGATATGTTAATGTAAATATTTAGTGCATGTTTGATGTAA
TGGTTTAAAGTTTTATTTTATTTTGAAAGACTGAGAAAACAAGGATCACAAACTCTGTTTTGAATCAAGA
AGGTGTAGACCAAAAAAATTGCACACGTTCGGCCTTAACCACGGTTTATTTGTATTCAAGGTTACTTGGA
TTTGACATCGGAGATCAAGGTTACTCCTTACCTTAGACATGATCGATCAAAAGGAGGCTACGCCGATTGT
CATAAACATATATCATGTGCACGTTAGATAAGGCCCACTTATAACTGGGCCATAGGAGATAAACTGAAAT
CAGAGTAAAAAGCCCATGATTACGTAAACTATCCTAACTAACTAACGAGTTATTATCAAAGCAGGCCCCA
TTCTTTCCCTTTATAGTATAATATAGAGTACCAGCTCAGCCACGAGCAGTCACCACCGCACACAAAAATA
CGCGTTTCATAAAATTCTCTTGTCTTTTCTTTAGTTTAATGGATTTACTCTCTCACATTTTATGAACTGT
CATCCAAACCATACCAATCAACATTATCCTTCGAATGGTCAAGACATATATAATTCCAGCTGTTGATACT
CAAAGGTCATTATCGTCACTTCACCCACCTTCAAGCCGGCTTCAATTAATTAAACCCGATAACTATATCT
TAATTTAATCTTATTGAAATTAAAATAACGTTAACGCGTAGAGGGAAGCAACAATGCTTGTCCGTTTTGT
CGTCGTCTTGACTATACTTACCTCTCCACTCATTAATTGATTTTCTCTCTCTCTCCCCCAAAATATCTCT
GTCTTCTCCAAAAACTCTCTCCGATTTCATCGCTTAGGGTTTCTTCCCCGATTCTTCAGGTATGTAATCA
TCATCATCATCTTCCTCACTTCACTCTCCCTTACTACTGTATTCAAACTTCAATTTCATCTGTTTCTTAA
GCTCAATTTTCGTAACCAAACGAACATGTACCTCTAGCACTTTCCATTTTTAGATCTGTGAAGTTTATAG
TTTCGATTTTCTTTCGTTTGATAGATCTGAGAAGAAGATCTTCCCGGAGAAGTGCTCTTGATCGAACATG
AGACCGAATTCTCGCCCTATAGTGAGTCGTATTACCTGGCCGTCGTTTTACAACGTCGTGACTGGGAAAA
CCCTGGCGTTACCCAACTTAATCGCCTTGCAGCACATCCCCCTTTCGCCAGCTGGCGTAATAGCGAAGAG
GCCCGCACCGATCGCCCTTCCCAACAGTTGCGCAGCCTGAATGGCGAATGGCGCCTGATGCGGTATTTTC
TCCTTACGCATCTGTGCGGTATTTCACACCGCATATGGTGCACTCTCAGTACAATCTGCTCTGATGCCGC
ATAGTTAAGCCAGCCCCGACACCCGCCAACACCCGCTGACGCGCCCTGACGGGCTTGTCTGCTCCCGGCA
TCCGCTTACAGACAAGCTGTGACCGTCTCCGGGAGCTGCATGTGTCAGAGGTTTTCACCGTCATCACCGA
AACGCGCGA
Features (pLannotate 1.2.2; 12 found; start..end, strand, type, name):
     96..200     +  promoter       AmpR promoter: bla
    201..1061    +  CDS            AmpR: β-lactamase; bla; confers resistance to ampicillin, carbenicillin, and related antibiotics
   1232..1820    +  rep_origin     ori: high-copy-number ColE1/pMB1/pBR322/pUC origin of replication
   2003..2095    +  CDS            lacI (fragment): lac repressor; lacI; The lac repressor binds to the lac operator to inhibit transcription in E. coli. This inhibition can be relieved by adding lactose or isopropyl-β-D-thiogalactopyranoside (IPTG).
   2108..2129    +  protein_bind   CAP binding site: CAP binding activates transcription in the presence of cAMP. E. coli catabolite activator protein
   2144..2174    +  promoter       lac promoter: promoter for the E. coli lac operon
   2182..2198    +  protein_bind   lac operator: The lac repressor binds to the lac operator to inhibit transcription in E. coli. This inhibition can be relieved by adding lactose or isopropyl-β-D-thiogalactopyranoside (IPTG). lac repressor encoded by lacI
   2212..2230    +  promoter       SP6 promoter: promoter for bacteriophage SP6 RNA polymerase
   3516..3534    -  promoter       T7 promoter: promoter for bacteriophage T7 RNA polymerase
   3536..3688    +  CDS            lacZα (fragment): LacZα fragment of β-galactosidase; lacZ fragment
   3694..3793    -  misc_feature   bom (fragment): basis of mobility region from pBR322
   3895..1       -  CDS            rop (fragment) (across the origin): Rop protein, which maintains plasmids at low copy number; rop
