[The description below was written by a language model from this plasmid's Addgene catalogue record and pLannotate feature annotations shown in this document.]
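Description:
pGG-PIP11 is a GreenGate entry vector built on the pGGA000 backbone, the module class that in the GreenGate Golden Gate-style cloning system holds the promoter part of a plant expression cassette. It is a small (about 3.9 kb) E. coli plasmid, not itself a plant transformation vector. It replicates from a high-copy ColE1/pUC-type origin and is selected with ampicillin through the bla β-lactamase gene under its own promoter.

The payload is a 1,243 bp fragment described as the promoter of Arabidopsis thaliana FERONIA (FER, AT3G51550), a receptor-like kinase gene. The automated feature table does not annotate this insert. However, there is an unannotated stretch of roughly 1.3 kb between the SP6 and T7 phage promoter sites, which matches the expected position and size of the cloned fragment. Around this region are remnants of a standard cloning vector: a CAP binding site, lac promoter and operator, and fragments of lacI, lacZα, bom and rop. These are backbone leftovers and have no role in the plant application. The type IIS restriction sites and overhangs that define the GreenGate A module are also not annotated in the table.

In use, the FER promoter module would be combined in a single assembly reaction with other GreenGate entry modules (such as tags, coding sequences, terminators and plant resistance cassettes) in a destination vector, producing constructs driven by FER regulatory sequence in plants. The associated publication concerns imaging of phytohormone response zones in Arabidopsis roots colonized by Fusarium oxysporum, but the record does not state which final constructs this module was used to build.
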