Addgene plasmid #196749: pGG-PIP11
Purpose: Contains FER promoter
Depositing lab: Marc Somssich. Depositing organization: University of Melbourne. Publication: Resolving spatially distinct phytohormone response zones in Arabidopsis thaliana roots colonized by Fusarium oxysporum. Calabria J, Wang L, Rast-Somssich MI, Chen HW, Watt M, Persson S, Andersen TG, Idnurm A, Somssich M. J Exp Bot. 2025 Jan 17:erae516. doi: 10.1093/jxb/erae516. PubMed 39823275.
Backbone
  Vector backbone: pGGA000
  Total vector size (bp): 3931
  Vector type: GreenGate (GG) Entry Vector
Growth in bacteria
  Bacterial resistance: Ampicillin, 100 μg/mL
  Growth temperature: 37°C
  Growth strain: DH5alpha
  Copy number: High Copy
Gene/Insert
  Gene/Insert name: FERONIA (alt names: FER; AT3G51550)
  Species: A. thaliana (mustard weed)
  Insert size (bp): 1243
  Entrez Gene: FER (a.k.a. AT3G51550, FERONIA)
Terms and licenses: Academic/Nonprofit Terms; Industry Terms: Not Available to Industry
Depositor comments: Please visit https://doi.org/10.1101/2022.12.20.521292 for bioRxiv preprint.
How to cite: pGG-PIP11 was a gift from Marc Somssich (Addgene plasmid # 196749 ; http://n2t.net/addgene:196749 ; RRID:Addgene_196749)
